Addgene plasmid #61452: pFF749
Purpose: IPTG-inducible msd_kanR(ON)_dRT
Depositing lab: Timothy Lu. Depositing organization: Massachusetts Institute of Technology. Publication: Synthetic biology. Genomically encoded analog memory with precise in vivo DNA writing in living cell populations. Farzadfard F, Lu TK. Science. 2014 Nov 14;346(6211):1256272. doi: 10.1126/science.1256272. PubMed 25395541.
Backbone
  Vector backbone: pZE32
  Backbone manufacturer: Expressys
  Vector type: Synthetic Biology
Growth in bacteria
  Bacterial resistance: Chloramphenicol, 25 μg/mL
  Growth temperature: 37°C
  Growth strain: DH5alpha
  Copy number: High Copy
Gene/Insert
  Gene/Insert name: msd_kanR(ON)_dRT
  Species: E. coli
  Mutation: D197A D198A
  Promoter: pLacO
  Cloning method: Restriction Enzyme; 5′ cloning site PacI (not destroyed); 3′ cloning site BamHI (not destroyed)
  Sequencing primers: 5′ TAAGAAACCATTATTATCATGAC; 3′ GGGCGGCGGATTTGTCCTAC
Terms and licenses: Academic/Nonprofit Terms; Industry Terms: Not Available to Industry
How to cite: pFF749 was a gift from Timothy Lu (Addgene plasmid # 61452 ; http://n2t.net/addgene:61452 ; RRID:Addgene_61452)
