[The description below was written by a language model from this plasmid's Addgene catalogue record and pLannotate feature annotations shown in this document.]
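Description:
pFF749 is a small (about 3.2 kb) bacterial synthetic biology plasmid built on the pZE32 backbone. It replicates in E. coli from a high-copy ColE1-type origin and is selected with chloramphenicol through a cat gene driven by its own promoter and followed by the lambda t0 terminator. The expression cassette is controlled by a pLacO promoter. The annotation shows two lac operator sites next to a phage lambda PL-derived core, which the annotation tool matches as a PLtetO-1 fragment, presumably because the two promoters share that core. Transcription is therefore repressed by LacI and induced with IPTG, and the rrnB T1 terminator closes the cassette.

The insert, msd_kanR(ON)_dRT, is an engineered E. coli retron cassette. In a natural retron, a transcript containing the msr/msd elements serves as both primer and template for the co-encoded reverse transcriptase, producing a hybrid RNA–single-stranded DNA molecule (msDNA). Here a short, reverse-oriented kanR fragment sits upstream of the Ec86 reverse transcriptase coding sequence. This fits an msd template modified to encode a single-stranded DNA carrying the "ON" version of a kanamycin resistance sequence, although the msr/msd elements themselves are not annotated in the feature table. The reverse transcriptase carries D197A and D198A substitutions. The "dRT" label suggests these give a catalytically dead enzyme, though the record does not state their effect directly.

The plasmid would thus most plausibly serve as a negative control for in vivo single-stranded DNA production and genome writing, as in the associated work on genomically encoded analog memory in living cell populations. It would show that IPTG-dependent editing of a kanR reporter requires active reverse transcription.
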