Features (pLannotate 1.2.2; 10 found; start..end, strand, type, name):
     17..33      +  protein_bind   lac operator: The lac repressor binds to the lac operator to inhibit transcription in E. coli. This inhibition can be relieved by adding lactose or isopropyl-β-D-thiogalactopyranoside (IPTG). lac repressor encoded by lacI
     40..56      +  protein_bind   lac operator: The lac repressor binds to the lac operator to inhibit transcription in E. coli. This inhibition can be relieved by adding lactose or isopropyl-β-D-thiogalactopyranoside (IPTG). lac repressor encoded by lacI
     56..88      +  promoter       PLtetO-1 promoter (fragment): modified phage lambda PL promoter with tet operator sites (Lutz and Bujard, 1997)
    197..276     -  CDS            KanR (fragment): aminoglycoside phosphotransferase; aph(3')-Ia; confers resistance to kanamycin
    318..1277    +  CDS            RT86_ECOLX: Protein predicted: Swiss-Prot protein existence level 4. Participates in the synthesis of a msDNA (a branched RNA linked by a 2',5'-phosphodiester linkage to a single-stranded DNA) of unknown function. The retron transcript serves as primer and template to the reaction, and codes for the RT. From Escherichia coli.
   1310..1396    +  terminator     rrnB T1 terminator: Escherichia coli rrnB; transcription terminator T1 from the E. coli rrnB gene
   1560..2148    -  rep_origin     ori: high-copy-number ColE1/pMB1/pBR322/pUC origin of replication
   2236..2330    -  terminator     lambda t0 terminator: transcription terminator from phage lambda
   2351..3010    -  CDS            CmR: chloramphenicol acetyltransferase; cat; confers resistance to chloramphenicol
   3011..3113    -  promoter       cat promoter: promoter of the E. coli cat gene encoding chloramphenicol acetyltransferase
>Addgene plasmid #61452 | pFF749 | depositor full sequence | sequence record 100022 | pFF749 sequence 3211 bps
CTCGAGATGCTAGCAATTGTGAGCGGATAACAATTGACATTGTGAGCGGATAACAAGATACTGAGCACAT
CAGCAGGACGCACTGACCTTAATTAAATGCGCACCCTTAGCGAGAGGTTTATCATTAAGGTCAACCTCTG
GATGTTGTTTCGGCATCCTGCATTGAATCTGAGTTACTGTCTGTTTTCCTGAATTCCGATAGATTGTCGC
ACCTGATTGCCCGACATTATCGCGGGCCCATTTATACCCATATAAATCAGCATCCATGTTGGAATTCAGG
AAACCCGTTTTTTCTGACGTAAGGGTGCGCAACTTTCATGAAATCCGCTGAATATTTGAACACTTTTAGA
TTGAGAAATCTCGGCCTACCTGTCATGAACAATTTGCATGACATGTCTAAGGCGACTCGCATATCTGTTG
AAACACTTCGGTTGTTAATCTATACAGCTGATTTTCGCTATAGGATCTACACTGTAGAAAAGAAAGGCCC
AGAGAAGAGAATGAGAACCATTTACCAACCTTCTCGAGAACTTAAAGCCTTACAAGGATGGGTTCTACGT
AACATTTTAGATAAACTGTCGTCATCTCCTTTTTCTATTGGATTTGAAAAGCACCAATCTATTTTGAATA
ATGCTACCCCGCATATTGGGGCAAACTTTATACTGAATATTGATTTGGAGGATTTTTTCCCAAGTTTAAC
TGCTAACAAAGTTTTTGGAGTGTTCCATTCTCTTGGTTATAATCGACTAATATCTTCAGTTTTGACAAAA
ATATGTTGTTATAAAAATCTGCTACCACAAGGTGCTCCATCATCACCTAAATTAGCTAATCTAATATGTT
CTAAACTTGATTATCGTATTCAGGGTTATGCAGGTAGTCGGGGCTTGATATATACGAGATATGCCGCTGC
TCTCACCTTATCTGCACAGTCTATGAAAAAGGTTGTTAAAGCACGTGATTTTTTATTTTCTATAATCCCA
AGTGAAGGATTGGTTATTAACTCAAAAAAAACTTGTATTAGTGGGCCTCGTAGTCAGAGGAAAGTTACAG
GTTTAGTTATTTCACAAGAGAAAGTTGGGATAGGTAGAGAAAAATATAAAGAAATTAGAGCAAAGATACA
TCATATATTTTGCGGTAAGTCTTCTGAGATAGAACACGTTAGGGGATGGTTGTCATTTATTTTAAGTGTG
GATTCAAAAAGCCATAGGAGATTAATAACTTATATTAGCAAATTAGAAAAAAAATATGGAAAGAACCCTT
TAAATAAAGCGAAGACCTAAGGATCCCATGGTACGCGTGCTAGAGGCATCAAATAAAACGAAAGGCTCAG
TCGAAAGACTGGGCCTTTCGTTTTATCTGTTGTTTGTCGGTGAACGCTCTCCTGAGTAGGACAAATCCGC
CGCCCTAGACCTAGGCGTTCGGCTGCGGCGAGCGGTATCAGCTCACTCAAAGGCGGTAATACGGTTATCC
ACAGAATCAGGGGATAACGCAGGAAAGAACATGTGAGCAAAAGGCCAGCAAAAGGCCAGGAACCGTAAAA
AGGCCGCGTTGCTGGCGTTTTTCCATAGGCTCCGCCCCCCTGACGAGCATCACAAAAATCGACGCTCAAG
TCAGAGGTGGCGAAACCCGACAGGACTATAAAGATACCAGGCGTTTCCCCCTGGAAGCTCCCTCGTGCGC
TCTCCTGTTCCGACCCTGCCGCTTACCGGATACCTGTCCGCCTTTCTCCCTTCGGGAAGCGTGGCGCTTT
CTCAATGCTCACGCTGTAGGTATCTCAGTTCGGTGTAGGTCGTTCGCTCCAAGCTGGGCTGTGTGCACGA
ACCCCCCGTTCAGCCCGACCGCTGCGCCTTATCCGGTAACTATCGTCTTGAGTCCAACCCGGTAAGACAC
GACTTATCGCCACTGGCAGCAGCCACTGGTAACAGGATTAGCAGAGCGAGGTATGTAGGCGGTGCTACAG
AGTTCTTGAAGTGGTGGCCTAACTACGGCTACACTAGAAGGACAGTATTTGGTATCTGCGCTCTGCTGAA
GCCAGTTACCTTCGGAAAAAGAGTTGGTAGCTCTTGATCCGGCAAACAAACCACCGCTGGTAGCGGTGGT
TTTTTTGTTTGCAAGCAGCAGATTACGCGCAGAAAAAAAGGATCTCAAGAAGATCCTTTGATCTTTTCTA
CGGGGTCTGACGCTCAGTGGAACGAAAACTCACGTTAAGGGATTTTGGTCATGACTAGTGCTTGGATTCT
CACCAATAAAAAACGCCCGGCGGCAACCGAGCGTTCTGAACAAATCCAGATGGAGTTCTGAGGTCATTAC
TGGATCTATCAACAGGAGTCCAAGCGAGCTCGATATCAAATTACGCCCCGCCCTGCCACTCATCGCAGTA
CTGTTGTAATTCATTAAGCATTCTGCCGACATGGAAGCCATCACAGACGGCATGATGAACCTGAATCGCC
AGCGGCATCAGCACCTTGTCGCCTTGCGTATAATATTTGCCCATGGTGAAAACGGGGGCGAAGAAGTTGT
CCATATTGGCCACGTTTAAATCAAAACTGGTGAAACTCACCCAGGGATTGGCTGAGACGAAAAACATATT
CTCAATAAACCCTTTAGGGAAATAGGCCAGGTTTTCACCGTAACACGCCACATCTTGCGAATATATGTGT
AGAAACTGCCGGAAATCGTCGTGGTATTCACTCCAGAGCGATGAAAACGTTTCAGTTTGCTCATGGAAAA
CGGTGTAACAAGGGTGAACACTATCCCATATCACCAGCTCACCGTCTTTCATTGCCATACGGAATTCCGG
ATGAGCATTCATCAGGCGGGCAAGAATGTGAATAAAGGCCGGATAAAACTTGTGCTTATTTTTCTTTACG
GTCTTTAAAAAGGCCGTAATATCCAGCTGAACGGTCTGGTTATAGGTACATTGAGCAACTGACTGAAATG
CCTCAAAATGTTCTTTACGATGCCATTGGGATATATCAACGGTGGTATATCCAGTGATTTTTTTCTCCAT
TTTAGCTTCCTTAGCTCCTGAAAATCTCGATAACTCAAAAAATACGCCCGGTAGTGATCTTATTTCATTA
TGGTGAAAGTTGGAACCTCTTACGTGCCGATCAACGTCTCATTTTCGCCAGATATCGACGTCTAAGAAAC
CATTATTATCATGACATTAACCTATAAAAATAGGCGTATCACGAGGCCCTTTCGTCTTCAC
