>Addgene plasmid #61452 | pFF749 | addgene partial sequence | sequence record 100980 | pLTet-F 5'-ACTGAGCACATCAGCAGGAC-3'
GAGGTTTATCATTAAGGTCAACCTCTGGATGTTGTTTCGGCATCCTGCATTGAATCTGAGTTACTGTCTG
TTTTCCTGAATTCCGATAGATTGTCGCACCTGATTGCCCGACATTATCGCGGGCCCATTTATACCCATAT
AAATCAGCATCCATGTTGGAATTCAGGAAACCCGTTTTTTCTGACGTAAGGGTGCGCAACTTTCATGAAA
TCCGCTGAATATTTGAACACTTTTAGATTGAGAAATCTCGGCCTACCTGTCATGAACAATTTGCATGACA
TGTCTAAGGCGACTCGCATATCTGTTGAAACACTTCGGTTGTTAATCTATACAGCTGATTTTCGCTATAG
GATCTACACTGTAGAAAAGAAAGGCCCAGAGAAGAGAATGAGAACCATTTACCAACCTTCTCGAGAACTT
AAAGCCTTACAAGGATGGGTTCTACGTAACATTTTAGATAAACTGTCGTCATCTCCTTTTTCTATTGGAT
TTGAAAAGCACCAATCTATTTTGAATAATGCTACCCCGCATATTGGGGCAAACTTTATACTGAATATTGA
TTTGGAGGATTTTTTCCCAAGTTTAACTGCTAACAAAGTTTTTGGAGTGTTCCATTCTCTTGGTTATAAT
CGACTAATATCTTCAGTTTTGACAAAAATATGTTGTTATAAAAATCTGCTACCACAAGGTGCTCCATCAT
CACCTAAATTAGCTAATCTAATATGTTCTAAACTTGATTATCGTATTCAGGGTTATGCAGGTAGTCGGGG
CTTGATATATACGAGATATGCCGCTGCTCTCACCTTATCTGCACAGTCTATGAAAAAGGTTGTTAAAGCA
CGTGATTTTT
