>Addgene plasmid #61452 | pFF749 | addgene partial sequence | sequence record 105732 | pTC14_F1 5'-cctactcaggagagcgttca-3'
TCTTTCGACTGAGCCTTTCGTTTTATTTGATGCCTCTAGCACGCGTACCATGGGATCCTTAGGTCTTCGC
TTTATTTAAAGGGTTCTTTCCATATTTTTTTTCTAATTTGCTAATATAAGTTATTAATCTCCTATGGCTT
TTTGAATCCACACTTAAAATAAATGACAACCATCCCCTAACGTGTTCTATCTCAGAAGACTTACCGCAAA
ATATATGATGTATCTTTGCTCTAATTTCTTTATATTTTTCTCTACCTATCCCAACTTTCTCTTGTGAAAT
AACTAAACCTGTAACTTTCCTCTGACTACGAGGCCCACTAATACAAGTTTTTTTTGAGTTAATAACCAAT
CCTTCACTTGGGATTATAGAAAATAAAAAATCACGTGCTTTAACAACCTTTTTCATAGACTGTGCAGATA
AGGTGAGAGCAGCGGCATATCTCGTATATATCAAGCCCCGACTACCTGCATAACCCTGAATACGATAATC
AAGTTTAGAACATATTAGATTAGCTAATTTAGGTGATGATGGAGCACCTTGTGGTAGCAGATTTTTATAA
CAACATATTTTTGTCAAAACTGAAGATATTAGTCGATTATAACCAAGAGAATGGAACACTCCAAAAACTT
TGTTAGCAGTTAAACTTGGGAAAAAATCCTCCAAATCAATATTCAGTATAAAGTTTGCCCCAATATGCGG
GGTAGCATTATTCAAAATAGATTGGTGCTTTTCAAATCCAATAGAAAAAGGAGATGACGACAGTTTATCT
AAAATGTTACGTAGAACCCATCCTTGTAAGGCTTTAAGTTCTCGAGAAGGTTGGTAAATGGTTCTCATTC
TCTTCTCTGGGCCTTTCTTTTCTACAGTGTAGATCCTATAGCGAAAATCAGCTGTATAGATTAACAAC
